>Addgene plasmid #250794 | pAC-U63-QtgRNA2.1-tubBFP(HA) | addgene full sequence | sequence record 500344 | Addgene NGS Result
CATGATGAAATAACATAAGGTGGTCCCGTCGGCAAGAGACATCCACTTAACGTATGCTTGCAATAAGTGC
GAGTGAAAGGAATAGTATTCTGAGTGTCGTATTGAGTCTGAGTGAGACAGCGATATGATTGTTGATTAAC
CCTTAGCATGTCCGTGGGGTTTGAATTAACTCATAATATTAATTAGACGAAATTATTTTTAAAGTTTTAT
TTTTAATAATTTGCGAGTACGCAAAGCTTGGCTGCAGTCGACGCTAGCATATGTTTGCTCACCTGTGATT
GCTCCTACTCAAATACAAAAACATCAAATTTTCTGTCAATAAAGCATATTTATTTATATTTATTTTACAG
GAAAGAATTCCTTTTAAAGTGTATTTTAACCTATAATGAAAAACGATTAAAAAAAATACATAAAATAATT
CGAAAATTTTTGAATAGCCCAGGTTGATAAAAATTCATTTCATACGTTTTATAACTTATGCCCCTAAGTA
TTTTTTGACCATAGTGTTTCAATTCTACATTAATTTTACAGAGTAGAATGAAACGCCACCTACTCAGCCA
AGAGGCGAAAAGGTTAGCTCGCCAAGCAGAGAGGGCGCCAGTGCTCACTACTTTTTATAATTCTCAACTT
CTTTTTCCAGACTCAGTTCGTATATATAGACCTATTTTCAATTTAACGTCGCAAGGAAGAGCGAGGCTCT
TCTTGTGTTTAAGAGCTATGCTGGAAACAGCATAGCAAGTTTAAATAAGGCTAGTCCGTTATCAACTTTG
CTGGAAACAGCAAAGTGGCACCGAGTCGGTGCTTTTTTTGCCTACCTGGAGCCTGAGAGTTGTTCAATAA
AATAAAAATGTTTCGTTTTTTTGCTTTCGCCAGTATTTATTATTTTTCATCAATATGTATTCAATTTGGT
ATGTATTTACGCGTGCACAGGTCCTGTTCGATAACGTCGTACTCGGGAATCACCTTTAACTTGTCCGCTA
TTGGGTATTTGTCCTTAAACACATTCGTAATCTCTCCCACAATCATTGCCCTGGCCTCTGCAATGTAAAA
AGTATTTATAAAATATCGCTGGCTCTAAAGAAAACATATTAATCAAAGTATTGAGGCTTTATCAATCTAA
CATTTACAAGTAGTCAGACCACAATTTTTAGACTGCACTTCTGCGTAAGTAAATGAAATGAAATGGTGAC
CTACTCTTGGGTAGCCGTACTGTTATATGCTGACGAGCCTTCACCTGGGCCTGCTTTTTCTCCTGTTTCG
TCTGATGCGTCGGATGCGGCTGGACTGGCTGATTGTTGGGATTGGGTTTTGGATGCTGCTCCGAAAGGTG
GGCCACAGCTTTTGCGATGGTGGTGCCCACTATGCGGTTGCTGCAGGAACTACAGCTGAATGTTCGCTTT
ATTGTCTGCAGCTCCTGGGGCTGGACGAAGGCCACGCCCTCACCCGGTGCGGCCATCTCCTGCGGCAAAA
CGTATGTGGGATTCCTGTCCAAGTAGCTCTCGATGCCCACCATAATGCGCTCCAGCAGGTTGGCCAGGTG
CGGGTCTAGCTGCGGCGGATTCGTCGTCTGGTTCACTGAGTTTAGGGTCTGCAGAAAGAAGTGTGCCTCC
ATGGTAAGCGGATTCATCTGCACGATCAGCGGGCTTTAGTCTAAAAATTCGAATGATACAAACTCGTACT
CACGTAAAGCAGTTTGTTTGGCATCATCTCGGCCATCGTCTTATTCTTCTTCGTGGCCTTTGTTACCGGA
GCGGCTATGTTGGGCGCGGTGGAGCCCGGAAGCTGAAAGGTTAATCGAATGCGTTAACTTTTCTGCAACT
CGAAAGTTTGCCGCCTTTGTTCGACTGCCAATAACTGTTGATTCGAAAATTCGAATCGAAGCGGTTGAAT
TTCGTAGGGTGGCCAACTACACCAAAGTTCGCCGGCGGTGTATGCATGTGAGTGTGAGTGTGACGGTGGG
TGTACGTGTGCTTTAAGCGACACAATCGCACCGCGATGTACATATTTTTGTAGAAATGTGTGTGCATTTT
TCGTCCGGATCACGGCTCCATAAAATAAATCATATCACAGGGCTCAGGGATTTGTGAGTAGAAGTTCCCG
CCACTTAAACGTCACTTGTGAAATCGCCATCGACGGTCAACTTTTACTCACACTGGTCTTCCGCGGACGG
ACCGTCTCAAAGTACTGCCTTTCTGCGTTGGAAAACATCGCCTTTTTCGTCCAAAAGGAGTCCCCAGGTT
CGATCCGCATGGCGTTGTGCGTGCGTGCCTTTCTTTTCAAATGATTACGGCTATTAACTTGGGGGCGTTA
AGTTGGAAACACGTAAATTGCAGACTGCGATTAGAGTGACCATGAATAGGAGTTCAAAATCTCCTGACAT
CATTTTCTTAAAACCTGCTTTGTTTTTTACATTTCTATTTAATATAACTCCTATTTGAATAAAAAAACAA
AACAAGTTTAGATGTTAAGATATTAACTACATCCTTTGCTCCAAAGGGAGAGGGGAAGTTATGGAGTTAA
TTAATTTGCTGTTGGAAATCAATATGGAGTCAGAAATATAATGATTTACTAAACCTTATTGAATCGGTAA
CGATGCGAATTTATATTAAAATAGCTTTTATGAAACATTCAACAAAAATATTATTAATGTTGGCCCACTT
TAGCAACCGGTTAGGTCTACCGGTTGGGCAAGCAAAGATTCACGCCCTGGTTCGAGTCCCAACTAGTCCT
GCAAAATACCGCAGCAAGTTTTAGAGAGACCAAGTGCCATTACCTCTCCCACTTCAGTTATCGGTTATGC
GGCGTTTAAGTCGACAGCTTGCCGTCTCTAGCTCCGGTGCCTATATAAAGCAGCCCGCTTTCCACATTTC
ATATTCGTTTTACGTTTGTCAAGCCTCATAGCCGGCAGTTCGAACGTATACGCTCTCTGAGTCAGACCTC
GAAATCGTAGCTCTACACAATTCTGTGAATTTTCCTTGTCGCGTGTGAAACACTTCCAATAAAAACTCAA
TATGGTGAGTACTTTAAAAAAAAATCTAGTGAAATAATGCTGAAAAGAAATTTGTGTGGGCAAAATTCAA
TGGGCAAAAACGCGATGCGGCTTTTTCTCAAAATGGCGGCCGGCCTGCGTTTTTTCCTCAAAAGTGATGA
CGTCATGCCTGTTTTTTTTTTTGTTCGCAATGAGGAATGGCTCTTAAAATCTAGATAAAAAAAAATATTC
ATTATTTCTATGCTGCTGGAACGCTTCATTAATCTTAAAAATTCTAAATTCGGTTACCATGATACTTCGA
CGCATAACTGTAGATTTTGGATAGAATTAAAGAGAAAATGGCGAGAGAGTAAAATTCCGGCGTCGGCAAA
GTAGAGCAAAAAAAATCAGTATACCATTTAGCTACCTCTCTCACTCGCACGCAGTGCCGGCTCAAGTTGG
GCGCGGCTCTGCAATTATCGATTTTCTTGGGGTGTGTAACTAATCATCCGTTTTCCCTTCCTCCTCATCC
ACAGGCTGGTACCTACCCTTATGATGTGCCCGATTATGCTGGCTACCCTTATGATGTTCCTGATTACGCC
GGATATCCGTATGACGTGCCAGACTACGCGGGAGGTGGATCCGGTGGCGGCGGAAGTGGAGGTGGAGGCT
CGATGGTGTCCAAGGGCGAGGAGCTGATCAAGGAGAACATGCACATGAAGCTGTACATGGAGGGCACCGT
GGACAACCACCACTTCAAGTGCACCTCCGAGGGCGAGGGCAAGCCCTACGAGGGCACCCAGACCATGCGC
ATCAAGGTGGTGGAGGGCGGCCCCCTGCCCTTCGCCTTCGACATCCTGGCCACCTCCTTCCTGTACGGCT
CCAAGACCTTCATCAACCACACCCAGGGCATCCCCGACTTCTTCAAGCAGTCCTTCCCCGAGGGCTTCAC
CTGGGAGCGCGTGACCACCTACGAGGACGGCGGCGTGCTGACCGCCACCCAGGACACCTCCCTGCAAGAC
GGCTGCCTGATCTACAACGTGAAGATCCGCGGCGTGAACTTCACCTCCAACGGCCCCGTGATGCAGAAGA
AGACCCTGGGCTGGGAGGCCTTCACCGAGACCCTGTACCCCGCCGACGGCGGCCTGGAGGGCCGCAACGA
CATGGCCCTGAAGCTGGTGGGCGGCTCCCACCTGATCGCCAACGCCAAGACCACCTACCGCTCCAAGAAG
CCCGCCAAGAACCTGAAGATGCCCGGCGTGTACTACGTGGACTACCGCCTGGAGCGCATCAAGGAGGCCA
ACAACGAGACCTACGTGGAGCAGCACGAGGTGGCCGTGGCCCGCTACTGCGACCTGCCCTCCAAGCTGGG
CCACAAGCTGAACTAATCTAGAATTAATTAACTAAGCCAGTCGGCAATCGGACGCCTTCGAAACATGCAA
CACTAATGTTTAATTCAGATTTCAGCAGAGACAAGCTAAAACACCGACGAGTTGTAATCATTTCTGTGCG
CCAGCATATATTTCTTATATACAACGTAATACATAATTATGTAATTCTAGCATCTCCCCAACACTCACAT
ACAAACAAACAAAAAATACAAACACACAAAACGTATTTACCCGCACGCATCCTTGGCGAGGTTGAGTATG
AAACAAAAACAAAACTTAATTTAGAGCAAAGTAATTACACGAATAAATTTAATAAAAAAAAACTATAATA
AAAACGCCAATCATGTTATTTCCAAAAAAAAAAAAAAAAAAACTAGACGAGATGTTTGCGCTTGTGTCGA
TGAATGTAAAGAATTGCAACTACATAGATGGTAATTAATTTCAGCTGTAAGAAGTACAAGTTTTTCATAA
TTGTGAGAAAAGTGCAGTAGTATCGCTTAAAGTTCAGTTTTAATCAGGGCATTTAGCAGCTCGAACCCAA
TGTATTTGTAAGCCCAATAAACGTGTAAATGCCTAGAGCAAAATATCACAACTGTAGCTTTTCATCCGAA
AGATAATAATGAATAGACTGACCTGACGTTTTTCAAAATGCGACTAGTGGCCTAATTCTAGTATGTATGT
AAGTTAATAAAACCCATTTTTGCGGAAAGTAGATAAAAAAAACATTTTTTTTTTTTACTGCACTGGATAT
CATTGAACTTATCTGATCAGTTTTAAATTTACTTCGATCCAAGGGTATTTGATGTACCAGGTTCTTTCGA
TTACCTCTCACTCAAAATGACATTCCACTCAAAGTCAGCGCTGTTTGCCTCCTTCTCTGTCCACAGAAAT
ATCGCCGTCTCTTTCGCCGCTGCGTCCGCTATCTCTTTCGCCACCGTTTGTAGCGTTACGTAGCGTCAAT
GTCCGCCTTCAGTTGCATTTTGTCAGCGGTTTCGTGACGAAGCTCCAAGCGGTTTACGCCATCAATTAAA
CACAAAGTGCTGTGCCAAAACTCCTCTCGCTTCTTATTTTTGTTTGTTTTTTGAGTGATTGGGGTGGTGA
TTGGTTTTGGGTGGGTAAGCAGGGGAAAGTGTGAAAAATCCCGGCAATGGGCCAAGAGGATCAGGAGCTA
TTAATTCGCGGAGGCAGCAAACACCCATCTGCCGAGCATCTGAACAATGTGAGTAGTACATGTGCATACA
TCTTAAGTTCACTTGATCTATAGGAACTGCGATTGCAACATCAAATTGTCTGCGGCGTGAGAACTGCGAC
CCACAAAAATCCCAAACCGCAATTGCACAAACAAATAGTGACACGAAACAGATTATTCTGGTAGCTGTTC
TCGCTATATAAGACAATTTTTGAGATCATATCATGATCAAGACATCTAAAGGCATTCATTTTCGACTATA
TTCTTTTTTACAAAAAATATAACAACCAGATATTTTAAGCTGATCCTAGATGCACAAAAAATAAATAAAA
GTATAAACCTACTTCGTAGGATACTTCGGGGTACTTTTTGTTCGGGGTTAGATGAGCATAACGCTTGTAG
TTGATATTTGAGATCCCCTATCATTGCAGGGTGACAGCGGAGCGGCTTCGCAGAGCTGCATTAACCAGGG
CTTCGGGCAGGCCAAAAACTACGGCACGCTCCGGCCACCCAGTCCGCCGGAGGACTCCGGTTCAGGGAGC
GGCCAACTAGCCGAGAACCTCACCTATGCCTGGCACAATATGGACATCTTTGGGGCGGTCAATCAGCCGG
GCTCCGGATGGCGGCAGCTGGTCAACCGGACACGCGGACTATTCTGCAACGAGCGACACATACCGGCGCC
CAGGAAACATTTGCTCAAGAACGGTGAGTTTCTATTCGCAGTCGGCTGATCTGTGTGAAATCTTAATAAA
GGGTCCAATTACCAATTTGAAACTCAGTTTGCGGCGTGGCCTATCCGGGCGAACTTTTGGCCGTGATGGG
CAGTTCCGGTGCCGGAAAGACGACCCTGCTGAATGCCCTTGCCTTTCGATCGCCGCAGGGCATCCAAGTA
TCGCCATCCGGGATGCGACTGCTCAATGGCCAACCTGTGGACGCCAAGGAGATGCAGGCCAGGTGCGCCT
ATGTCCAGCAGGATGACCTCTTTATCGGCTCCCTAACGGCCAGGGAACACCTGATTTTCCAAGCCATGGT
GCGGATGCCACGACATCTGACCTATCGGCAGCGAGTGGCCCGCGTGGATCAGGTGATCCAGGAGCTTTCG
CTCAGCAAATGTCAGCACACGATCATCGGTGTGCCCGGCAGGGTGAAAGGTCTGTCCGGCGGAGAAAGGA
AGCGTCTGGCATTCGCCTCCGAGGCTCTAACCGATCCGCCGCTTCTGATCTGCGATGAGCCCACCTCCGG
ACTGGACTCCTTTACCGCCCACAGCGTCGTCCAGGTGCTGAAGAAGCTGTCGCAGAAGGGCAAGACCGTC
ATCCTGACCATTCATCAGCCGTCTTCCGAGCTGTTTGAGCTCTTTGACAAGATCCTTCTGATGGCCGAGG
GCAGGGTAGCTTTCTTGGGCACTCCCAGCGAAGCCGTCGACTTCTTTTCCTAGTGAGTTCGATGTGTTTA
TTAAGGGTATCTAGTATTACATAACATCTCAACTCCTATCCAGCGTGGGTGCCCAGTGTCCTACCAACTA
CAATCCGGCGGACTTTTACGTACAGGTGTTGGCCGTTGTGCCCGGACGGGAGATCGAGTCCCGTGATCGG
ATCGCCAAGATATGCGACAATTTTGCCATTAGCAAAGTAGCCCGGGATATGGAGCAGTTGTTGGCCACCA
AAAATCTGGAGAAGCCACTGGAGCAGCCGGAGAATGGGTACACCTACAAGGCCACCTGGTTCATGCAGTT
CCGGGCGGTCCTGTGGCGATCCTGGCTGTCGGTGCTCAAGGAACCACTCCTCGTAAAAGTGCGACTTATT
CAGACAACGGTGAGTGGTTCCAGTGGAAACAAATGATATAACGCTTACAATTCTTGGAAACAAATTCGCT
AGATTTTAGATAGAATTGCCTGATTCCACACCCTTCTTAGTTTTTTTCAATGAGATGTATAGTTTATAGT
TTTGCAGAAGATAAATAAATTTCATTTAACTCGCGAATATTAATGAGATGCGAGTAACATTTTAATTTGC
AGATGGTTGCCATCTTGATTGGCCTCATCTTTTTGGGCCAACAACTCACGCAAGTGGGTGTGATGAATAT
CAACGGAGCCATCTTCCTCTTCCTGACCAACATGACCTTTCAAAACGTCTTTGCCACGATAAATGTAAGT
CATGTTTAGAATACATTTGCATTTCAATAATTTACTAACTTTCTAATGAATCGATTCGATTTAGGTGTTC
ACCTCAGAGCTGCCAGTTTTTATGAGGGAGGCCCGAAGTCGACTTTATCGCTGTGACACATACTTTCTGG
GCAAAACGATTGCCGAATTGCCGCTTTTTCTCACAGTGCCACTGGTCTTCACGGCGATTGCCTATCCGAT
GATCGGACTGCGGGCCGGAGTGCTGCACTTCTTCAACTGCCTGGCGCTGGTCACTCTGGTGGCCAATGTG
TCAACGTCCTTCGGATATCTAATATCCTGCGCCAGCTCCTCGACCTCGATGGCGCTGTCTGTGGGTCCGC
CGGTTATCATACCATTCCTGCTCTTTGGCGGCTTCTTCTTGAACTCGGGCTCGGTGCCAGTATACCTCAA
ATGGTTGTCGTACCTCTCATGGTTCCGTTACGCCAACGAGGGTCTGCTGATTAACCAATGGGCGGACGTG
GAGCCGGGCGAAATTAGCTGCACATCGTCGAACACCACGTGCCCCAGTTCGGGCAAGGTCATCCTGGAGA
CGCTTAACTTCTCCGCCGCCGATCTGCCGCTGGACTACGTGGGTCTGGCCATTCTCATCGTGAGCTTCCG
GGTGCTCGCATATCTGGCTCTAAGACTTCGGGCCCGACGCAAGGAGTAGCCGACATATATCCGAAATAAC
TGCTTGTTTTTTTTTTTTACCATTATTACCATCGTGTTTACTGTTTATTGCCCCCTCAAAAAGCTAATGT
AATTATATTTGTGCCAATAAAAACAAGATATGACCTATAGAATACAAGTATTTCCCCTTCGAACATCCCC
ACAAGTAGACTTTGGATTTGTCTTCTAACCAAAAGACTTACACACCTGCATACCTTACATCAAAAACTCG
TTTATCGCTACATAAAACACCGGGATATATTTTTTATATACATACTTTTCAAATCGCGCGCCCTCTTCAT
AATTCACCTCCACCACACCACGTTTCGTAGTTGCTCTTTCGCTGTCTCCCACCCGCTCTCCGCAACACAT
TCACCTTTTGTTCGACGACCTTGGAGCGACTGTCGTTAGTTCCGCGCGATTCGGTTCGCTCAAATGGTTC
CGAGTGGTTCATTTCGTCTCAATAGAAATTAGTAATAAATATTTGTATGTACAATTTATTTGCTCCAATA
TATTTGTATATATTTCCCTCACAGCTATATTTATTCTAATTTAATATTATGACTTTTTAAGGTAATTTTT
TGTGACCTGTTCGGAGTGATTAGCGTTACAATTTGAACTGAAAGTGACATCCAGTGTTTGTTCCTTGTGT
AGATGCATCTCAAAAAAATGGTGGGCATAATAGTGTTGTTTATATATATCAAAAATAACAACTATAATAA
TAAGAATACATTTAATTTAGAAAATGCTTGGATTTCACTGGAACTAGAATTAATTCGGCTGCTGCTCTAA
ACGACGCATTTCGTACTCCAAAGTACGAATTTTTTCCCTCAAGCTCTTATTTTCATTAAACAATGAACAG
GACCTAACGCACAGTCACGTTATTGTTTACATAAATGATTTTTTTTACTATTCAAACTTACTCTGTTTGT
GTACTCCCACTGGTATAGCCTTCTTTTATCTTTTCTGGTTCAGGCTCTATCACTTTACTAGGTACGGCAT
CTGCGTTGAGTCGCCTCCTTTTAAATGTCTGACCTTTTGCAGGTGCAGCCTTCCACTGCGAATCATTAAA
GTGGGTATCACAAATTTGGGAGTTTTCACCAAGGCTGCACCCAAGGCTCTGCTCCCACAATTTTCTCTTA
ATAGCACACTTCGGCACGTGAATTAATTTTACTCCAGTCACAGCTTTGCAGCAAAATTTGCAATATTTCA
TTTTTTTTTATTCCACGTAAGGGTTAATGTTTTCAAAAAAAAATTCGTCCGCACACAACCTTTCCTCTCA
ACAAGCAAACGTGCACTGAATTTAAGTGTATACTTCGGTAAGCTTCGGCTATCGACGGGACCACCTTATG
TTATTTCATCATGGGCCAGACCCACGTAGTCCAGCGGCAGATCGGCGGCGGAGAAGTTAAGCGTCTCCAG
GATGACCTTGCCCGAACTGGGGCACGTGGTGTTCGACGATGTGCAGCTAATTTCGCCCGGCTCCACGTCC
GCCCATTGGTTAATCAGCAGACCCTCGTTGGCGTAACGGAACCATGAGAGGTACGACAACCATTTGAGGT
ATACTGGCACCGAGCCCGAGTTCAAGAAGAAGGCGTTTTTCCATAGGCTCCGCCCCCCTGACGAGCATCA
CAAAAATCGACGCTCAAGTCAGAGGTGGCGAAACCCGACAGGACTATAAAGATACCAGGCGTTTCCCCCT
GGAAGCTCCCTCGTGCGCTCTCCTGTTCCGACCCTGCCGCTTACCGGATACCTGTCCGCCTTTCTCCCTT
CGGGAAGCGTGGCGCTTTCTCATAGCTCACGCTGTAGGTATCTCAGTTCGGTGTAGGTCGTTCGCTCCAA
GCTGGGCTGTGTGCACGAACCCCCCGTTCAGCCCGACCGCTGCGCCTTATCCGGTAACTATCGTCTTGAG
TCCAACCCGGTAAGACACGACTTATCGCCACTGGCAGCAGCCACTGGTAACAGGATTAGCAGAGCGAGGT
ATGTAGGCGGTGCTACAGAGTTCTTGAAGTGGTGGCCTAACTACGGCTACACTAGAAGAACAGTATTTGG
TATCTGCGCTCTGCTGAAGCCAGTTACCTTCGGAAAAAGAGTTGGTAGCTCTTGATCCGGCAAACAAACC
ACCGCTGGTAGCGGTGGTTTTTTTGTTTGCAAGCAGCAGATTACGCGCAGAAAAAAAGGATCTCAAGAAG
ATCCTTTGATCTTTTCTACGGGGTCTGACGCTCAGTGGAACGAAAACTCACGTTAAGGGATTTTGGTCAT
GAGATTATCAAAAAGGATCTTCACCTAGATCCTTTTAAATTAAAAATGAAGTTTTAAATCAATCTAAAGT
ATATATGAGTAAACTTGGTCTGACAGTTACCAATGCTTAATCAGTGAGGCACCTATCTCAGCGATCTGTC
TATTTCGTTCATCCATAGTTGCCTGACTCCCCGTCGTGTAGATAACTACGATACGGGAGGGCTTACCATC
TGGCCCCAGTGCTGCAATGATACCGCGAGACCCACGCTCACCGGCTCCAGATTTATCAGCAATAAACCAG
CCAGCCGGAAGGGCCGAGCGCAGAAGTGGTCCTGCAACTTTATCCGCCTCCATCCAGTCTATTAATTGTT
GCCGGGAAGCTAGAGTAAGTAGTTCGCCAGTTAATAGTTTGCGCAACGTTGTTGCCATTGCTACAGGCAT
CGTGGTGTCACGCTCGTCGTTTGGTATGGCTTCATTCAGCTCCGGTTCCCAACGATCAAGGCGAGTTACA
TGATCCCCCATGTTGTGCAAAAAAGCGGTTAGCTCCTTCGGTCCTCCGATCGTTGTCAGAAGTAAGTTGG
CCGCAGTGTTATCACTCATGGTTATGGCAGCACTGCATAATTCTCTTACTGTCATGCCATCCGTAAGATG
CTTTTCTGTGACTGGTGAGTACTCAACCAAGTCATTCTGAGAATAGTGTATGCGGCGACCGAGTTGCTCT
TGCCCGGCGTCAATACGGGATAATACCGCGCCACATAGCAGAACTTTAAAAGTGCTCATCATTGGAAAAC
GTTCTTCGGGGCGAAAACTCTCAAGGATCTTACCGCTGTTGAGATCCAGTTCGATGTAACCCACTCGTGC
ACCCAACTGATCTTCAGCATCTTTTACTTTCACCAGCGTTTCTGGGTGAGCAAAAACAGGAAGGCAAAAT
GCCGCAAAAAAGGGAATAAGGGCGACACGGAAATGTTGAATACTCATACTCTTCCTTTTTCAATATTATT
GAAGCATTTATCAGGGTTATTGTCTCATGAGCGGATACATATTTGAATGTATTTAGAAAAATAAACAAAT
AGGGGTTCCGCGCACATTTCCCCGAAAAGTGCCACCTGACGTCTAAGAAACCATTATTATCATGACATTA
ACCTATAAAAATAGGCGTATCACGAGGCCCTTTCGTCTCGCGCGTTTCGGTGATGACGGTGAAAACCTCT
GACACATGCAGCTCCCGGAGACGGTCACAGCTTGTCTGTAAGCGGATGCCGGGAGCAGACAAGCCCGTCA
GGGCGCGTCAGCGGGTGTTGGCGGGTGTCGGGGCTGGCTTAACTATGCGGCATCAGAGCAGATTGTACTG
AGAGTGCACCATATCGACATGCCCGCCGTGACCGTCGAGAACCCGCTGACGCTGCCCCGCGTATCCGCAC
CCGCCGACGCCGTCGCACGTCCCGTGCTCACCGTGACCACCGCGCCCAGCGGTTTCGAGGGCGAGGGCTT
CCCGGTGCGCCGCGCGTTCGCCGGGATCAACTACCGCCACCTCGACCCGTTCATCATGATGGACCAGATG
GGTGAGGTGGAGTACGCGCCCGGGGAGCCCAAGGGCACGCCCTGGCACCCGCACCGCGGCTTCGAGACCG
TGACCTACATCGTCGATATGCGGTGTGAAATACCGCACCGAATCGCGCGGAACTAACGACAGTCGCTCCA
AGGTCGTCGAACAAAAGGTGAATGTGTTGCGGAGAGCGGGTGGGAGACAGCGAAAGAGCAACTACGAAAC
GTGGTGTGGTGGAGGTGAATTATGAAGAGGGCGCGCGATTTGAAAAGTATGTATATAAAAAATATATCCC
GGTGTTTTATGTAGCGATAAACGAGTTTTTGATGTAAGGTATGCAGGTGTGTAAGTCTTTTGGTTAGAAG
ACAAATCCAAAGTCTACTTGTGGGGATGTTCGAAGGGGAAATACTTGTATTCTATAGGTCATATCTTGTT
TTTATTGGCACAAATATAATTACATTAGCTTTTTGAGGGGGCAATAAACAGTAAACACGATGGTAATAAT
GGTAAAAAAAAAAAACAAGCAGTTATTTCGGATATATGTCGGCTACTCCTTGCGTCGGGCCCGAAGTCTT
AGAGCCAGATATGCGAGCACCCGGAAGCTCACGATGAGAATGGCCAGAC
Features (pLannotate 1.2.2; 16 found; start..end, strand, type, name):
      1..233     -  misc_feature   P element 3' end: P element 3' end
    264..681     +  promoter       dU6-3 promoter: RNA polymerase III promoter for Drosophila U6-3 snRNA (Port et al., 2014)
    725..768     +  misc_RNA       tracrRNA (fragment): trans-activating CRISPR RNA for the Streptococcus pyogenes CRISPR/Cas9 system
   1196..1627    -  CDS            Tailor (fragment): TUTT_DROME - Experimental evidence at protein level: Swiss-Prot protein existence level 1. Uridylyltransferase which mediates terminal uridylation of miRNAs, leading to their degradation. Has high specificity for splicing-derived miRNAs (mirtrons) and other miRNA substrates containing a 3'-G terminal nucleotide. Appears to be a major suppressor of mirtron biogenesis. From Drosophila melanogaster (Fruit fly).
   3643..4353    +  CDS            mTagBFP2: mTagBFP2 is a basic (constitutively fluorescent) blue fluorescent protein published in 2011, derived from Entacmaea quadricolor. It is reported to be a very rapidly-maturing monomer with very low acid sensitivity.
   5028..9147    +  gene           mini-white: white; This modified version of the white gene lacks part of the first intron.
   9158..9743    -  misc_feature   P element 5' end: No description available
   9744..9972    -  CDS            mini-white (fragment): Drosophila white gene eye color pigment; white; This is a modified version of the white gene lacking part of the first intron.
   9978..10566   -  rep_origin     ori: high-copy-number ColE1/pMB1/pBR322/pUC origin of replication
  10737..11597   -  CDS            AmpR: β-lactamase; bla; confers resistance to ampicillin, carbenicillin, and related antibiotics
  11598..11702   -  promoter       AmpR promoter: bla
  11797..11832   +  CDS            rop (fragment): Rop protein, which maintains plasmids at low copy number; rop
  11934..11984   +  misc_feature   bom (fragment): basis of mobility region from pBR322
  12177..12246   -  protein_bind   attB: attB site for the φC31 integrase (Groth et al., 2000) phage φC31 integrase
  12266..12288   +  misc_feature   bom (fragment): basis of mobility region from pBR322
  12287..1       -  gene           mini-white (fragment) (across the origin): white; This modified version of the white gene lacks part of the first intron.
