[The description below was written by a language model from this plasmid's Addgene catalogue record and pLannotate feature annotations shown in this document.]
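Description:
pAC-U63-QtgRNA2.1-tubBFP(HA) is an empty-backbone Drosophila transgenesis vector of about 12.8 kb, built on the pAC backbone and classed as an insect expression/CRISPR plasmid. It is described as an optimized nMAGIC vector, part of a toolkit for recombinase-independent mosaic analysis in flies. In bacteria it is maintained at high copy through a ColE1/pUC-type origin and selected with ampicillin via the β-lactamase gene and its promoter. Short rop and bom fragments are leftovers of the pBR322 lineage.

For fly transgenesis the plasmid carries a φC31 attB site for site-specific integration into attP landing sites, as well as P element 5' and 3' ends. A mini-white gene provides an eye-colour marker for identifying transformants.

The functional payload has two parts. A Drosophila U6-3 RNA polymerase III promoter sits upstream of a guide RNA scaffold, annotated as a tracrRNA fragment and noted by the depositor as gRNAcore(2.1). No targeting sequences are installed, consistent with the record listing no insert, so users are expected to add their own gRNA spacers. The "Qt" in the name is not explained in the record. The second part is a ubiquitous marker cassette in which, according to the catalogue entry, a tubulin promoter drives mTagBFP2 carrying three HA tags. Only the mTagBFP2 coding sequence is annotated in the feature table, and the promoter and tags fall in unannotated regions. A fragment matching the Drosophila Tailor gene upstream of the marker probably reflects genomic sequence carried along with a regulatory region rather than an intended coding element. In MAGIC-style experiments, such a blue fluorescent, HA-detectable marker would be used to distinguish clones generated by gRNA-induced mitotic recombination.
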