Addgene plasmid #250794: pAC-U63-QtgRNA2.1-tubBFP(HA)
Purpose: (Empty Backbone) Drosophila transgenic vector: nMAGIC vector with tub promoter, 3x HA tags, and mTagBFP2. Optimized nMAGIC vector with BFP marker.
Depositing lab: Chun Han. Depositing organization: Cornell University. Publication: A genome-wide MAGIC kit for recombinase-independent mosaic analysis in Drosophila. Shen Y, Yeung AT, Ditchfield P, Korn E, Clements R, Chen X, Wang B, Huang Z, Sheen M, Jarman PA, Han C. Elife. 2026 Mar 11;14:RP108453. doi: 10.7554/eLife.108453. PubMed 41811192.
Backbone
  Vector backbone: pAC
  Vector type: Insect Expression, CRISPR
Growth in bacteria
  Bacterial resistance: Ampicillin, 100 μg/mL
  Growth temperature: 37°C
  Growth strain: DH5alpha
  Copy number: High Copy
Gene/Insert
  Gene/Insert name: None
Terms and licenses: Academic/Nonprofit Terms; Industry Terms: Not Available to Industry
Depositor comments: Contains gRNAcore(2.1); mTagBFP2. Please visit https://doi.org/10.1101/2025.10.30.685647 for bioRxiv preprint.
How to cite: pAC-U63-QtgRNA2.1-tubBFP(HA) was a gift from Chun Han (Addgene plasmid # 250794 ; http://n2t.net/addgene:250794 ; RRID:Addgene_250794)
